>Addgene plasmid #14910 | pAJ03 | depositor full sequence | sequence record 8179 | Author sequence
AAGCTTGCATGCCTGCAGGTCGACTCTAGAGGATCCCCGGGATTGGCCAAAGGACCCAAAGGTATGTTTC
GAATGATACTAACATAACATAGAACATTTTCAGGAGGACCCTTGCTTGGAGGGTACCGGTAGAAAAAATG
AGTAAAGGAGAAGAACTTTTCACTGGAGTTGTCCCAATTCTTGTTGAATTAGATGGTGATGTTAATGGGC
ACAAATTTTCTGTCAGTGGAGAGGGTGAAGGTGATGCAACATACGGAAAACTTACCCTTAAATTTATTTG
CACTACTGGAAAACTACCTGTTCCATGGGTAAGTTTAAACATATATATACTAACTAACCCTGATTATTTA
AATTTTCAGCCAACACTTGTCACTACTTTCTGTTATGGTGTTCAATGCTTCTCGAGATACCCAGATCATA
TGAAACGGCATGACTTTTTCAAGAGTGCCATGCCCGAAGGTTATGTACAGGAAAGAACTATATTTTTCAA
AGATGACGGGAACTACAAGACACGTAAGTTTAAACAGTTCGGTACTAACTAACCATACATATTTAAATTT
TCAGGTGCTGAAGTCAAGTTTGAAGGTGATACCCTTGTTAATAGAATCGAGTTAAAAGGTATTGATTTTA
AAGAAGATGGAAACATTCTTGGACACAAATTGGAATACAACTATAACTCACACAATGTATACATCATGGC
AGACAAACAAAAGAATGGAATCAAAGTTGTAAGTTTAAACATGATTTTACTAACTAACTAATCTGATTTA
AATTTTCAGAACTTCAAAATTAGACACAACATTGAAGATGGAAGCGTTCAACTAGCAGACCATTATCAAC
AAAATACTCCAATTGGCGATGGCCCTGTCCTTTTACCAGACAACCATTACCTGTCCACACAATCTGCCCT
TTCGAAAGATCCCAACGAAAAGAGAGACCACATGGTCCTTCTTGAGTTTGTAACAGCTGCTGGGATTACA
CATGGCATGGATGAACTATACAAATAGCATTCGTAGAATTCCTAGGAATTTATTTTGATAAGTCTCGCGT
ATTTTATTTGTAATAATNTTATAATAAGATCAATTTACATTTATACTGATAAAATTGACACAATTACACT
TTTTATTATAAAATATTTTAAAATATTTCTATCAAAAGGTTTATTTTTGTTTTAAATATAATGGTTTTTT
TTGTAAAAAATACTTATTTCGTTTGATAATCTTTATTCAGAGATTTGAATAATTTTAAATAAAGTAGTTT
AGTTTTCATATAAAAGTTAATGGTATATATAAATATTTAAATAGTAAAGATTGAATCAGTATTCAAAATG
ACACCTAAAAGTTATTCTATTTCTAGCTATAACAATAATAATAAAGATAATTATGATACAGATTTAGAAA
AAAAAATAAGGTTAAATTAATTAATTCTATTTTTAATTAAAATGATTTAAGGGAGTTAAATGAAACAGAA
ACAGATTGGGTCTCTATATATTTAGTTTATGTAATGTTATTTTTTGGTGGAATACAAATAACGGTATATT
TTACTTCAATGTGGCCATACTTATCAACAATAAATAGTAAGGCAAATGTAGATACTTTAGGGTGGGTTGT
AGCACTAGTCGGCCGTACGGGCCCTTTCGTCTCGCGCGTTTCGGTGATGACGGTGAAAACCTCTGACACA
TGCAGCTCCCGGAGACGGTCACAGCTTGTCTGTAAGCGGATGCCGGGAGCAGACAAGCCCGTCAGGGCGC
GTCAGCGGGTGTTGGCGGGTGTCGGGGCTGGCTTAACTATGCGGCATCAGAGCAGATTGTACTGAGAGTG
CACCATATGCGGTGTGAAATACCGCACAGATGCGTAAGGAGAAAATACCGCATCAGGCGGCCTTAAGGGC
CTCGTGATACGCCTATTTTTATAGGTTAATGTCATGATAATAATGGTTTCTTAGACGTCAGGTGGCACTT
TTCGGGGAAATGTGCGCGGAACCCCTATTTGTTTATTTTTCTAAATACATTCAAATATGTATCCGCTCAT
GAGACAATAACCCTGATAAATGCTTCAATAATATTGAAAAAGGAAGAGTATGAGTATTCAACATTTCCGT
GTCGCCCTTATTCCCTTTTTTGCGGCATTTTGCCTTCCTGTTTTTGCTCACCCAGAAACGCTGGTGAAAG
TAAAAGATGCTGAAGATCAGTTGGGTGCACGAGTGGGTTACATCGAACTGGATCTCAACAGCGGTAAGAT
CCTTGAGAGTTTTCGCCCCGAAGAACGTTTTCCAATGATGAGCACTTTTAAAGTTCTGCTATGTGGCGCG
GTATTATCCCGTATTGACGCCGGGCAAGAGCAACTCGGTCGCCGCATACACTATTCTCAGAATGACTTGG
TTGAGTACTCACCAGTCACAGAAAAGCATCTTACGGATGGCATGACAGTAAGAGAATTATGCAGTGCTGC
CATAACCATGAGTGATAACACTGCGGCCAACTTACTTCTGACAACGATCGGAGGACCGAAGGAGCTAACC
GCTTTTTTGCACAACATGGGGGATCATGTAACTCGCCTTGATCGTTGGGAACCGGAGCTGAATGAAGCCA
TACCAAACGACGAGCGTGACACCACGATGCCTGTAGCAATGGCAACAACGTTGCGCAAACTATTAACTGG
CGAACTACTTACTCTAGCTTCCCGGCAACAATTAATAGACTGGATGGAGGCGGATAAAGTTGCAGGACCA
CTTCTGCGCTCGGCCCTTCCGGCTGGCTGGTTTATTGCTGATAAATCTGGAGCCGGTGAGCGTGGGTCTC
GCGGTATCATTGCAGCACTGGGGCCAGATGGTAAGCCCTCCCGTATCGTAGTTATCTACACGACGGGGAG
TCAGGCAACTATGGATGAACGAAATAGACAGATCGCTGAGATAGGTGCCTCACTGATTAAGCATTGGTAA
CTGTCAGACCAAGTTTACTCATATATACTTTAGATTGATTTAAAACTTCATTTTTAATTTAAAAGGATCT
AGGTGAAGATCCTTTTTGATAATCTCATGACCAAAATCCCTTAACGTGAGTTTTCGTTCCACTGAGCGTC
AGACCCCGTAGAAAAGATCAAAGGATCTTCTTGAGATCCTTTTTTTCTGCGCGTAATCTGCTGCTTGCAA
ACAAAAAAACCACCGCTACCAGCGGTGGTTTGTTTGCCGGATCAAGAGCTACCAACTCTTTTTCCGAAGG
TAACTGGCTTCAGCAGAGCGCAGATACCAAATACTGTCCTTCTAGTGTAGCCGTAGTTAGGCCACCACTT
CAAGAACTCTGTAGCACCGCCTACATACCTCGCTCTGCTAATCCTGTTACCAGTGGCTGCTGCCAGTGGC
GATAAGTCGTGTCTTACCGGGTTGGACTCAAGACGATAGTTACCGGATAAGGCGCAGCGGTCGGGCTGAA
CGGGGGGTTCGTGCACACAGCCCAGCTTGGAGCGAACGACCTACACCGAACTGAGATACCTACAGCGTGA
GCATTGAGAAAGCGCCACGCTTCCCGAAGGGAGAAAGGCGGACAGGTATCCGGTAAGCGGCAGGGTCGGA
ACAGGAGAGCGCACGAGGGAGCTTCCAGGGGGAAACGCCTGGTATCTTTATAGTCCTGTCGGGTTTCGCC
ACCTCTGACTTGAGCGTCGATTTTTGTGATGCTCGTCAGGGGGGCGGAGCCTATGGAAAAACGCCAGCAA
CGCGGCCTTTTTACGGTTCCTGGCCTTTTGCTGGCCTTTTGCTCACATGTTCTTTCCTGCGTTATCCCCT
GATTCTGTGGATAACCGTATTACCGCCTTTGAGTGAGCTGATACCGCTCGCCGCAGCCGAACGACCGAGC
GCAGCGAGTCAGTGAGCGAGGAAGCGGAAGAGCGCCCAATACGCAAACCGCCTCTCCCCGCGCGTTGGCC
GATTCATTAATGCAGCTGGCACGACAGGTTTCCCGACTGGAAAGCGGGCAGTGAGCGCAACGCAATTAAT
GTGAGTTAGCTCACTCATTAGGCACCCCAGGCTTTACACTTTATGCTTCCGGCTCGTATGTTGTGTGGAA
TTGTGAGCGGATAACAATTTCACACAGGAAACAGCTATGACCATGATTACGCCAAGCTGTAAGTTTAAAC
ATGATCTTACTAACTAACTATTCTCATTTAAATTTTCAGAGCTTAAAAATGGCTGAAATCACTCACAACG
ATGGATACGCTAACAACTTGGAAATGAAAT
Features (pLannotate 1.2.2; 11 found; start..end, strand, type, name):
      1..41      -  misc_feature   MCS (fragment): pUC18/19 multiple cloning site
    141..1001    +  CDS            sg25: sg25 is a basic (constitutively fluorescent) green fluorescent protein published in 1997, derived from Aequorea victoria.
   1641..1676    +  CDS            rop (fragment): Rop protein, which maintains plasmids at low copy number; rop
   1778..1877    +  misc_feature   bom (fragment): basis of mobility region from pBR322
   1975..2079    +  promoter       AmpR promoter: bla
   2080..2940    +  CDS            AmpR: β-lactamase; bla; confers resistance to ampicillin, carbenicillin, and related antibiotics
   3111..3699    +  rep_origin     ori: high-copy-number ColE1/pMB1/pBR322/pUC origin of replication
   3882..3974    +  CDS            lacI (fragment): lac repressor; lacI; The lac repressor binds to the lac operator to inhibit transcription in E. coli. This inhibition can be relieved by adding lactose or isopropyl-β-D-thiogalactopyranoside (IPTG).
   3987..4008    +  protein_bind   CAP binding site: CAP binding activates transcription in the presence of cAMP. E. coli catabolite activator protein
   4023..4053    +  promoter       lac promoter: promoter for the E. coli lac operon
   4061..4077    +  protein_bind   lac operator: The lac repressor binds to the lac operator to inhibit transcription in E. coli. This inhibition can be relieved by adding lactose or isopropyl-β-D-thiogalactopyranoside (IPTG). lac repressor encoded by lacI
