[The description below was written by a language model from this plasmid's Addgene catalogue record and pLannotate feature annotations shown in this document.]
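Description:
pAJ03 is a promoterless GFP reporter vector for nematode transgenesis, built on the pPD95.79 backbone from the Fire Lab C. elegans vector kit and classed as a worm expression plasmid. It is propagated in E. coli using a high-copy ColE1/pUC-type origin of replication and selected with ampicillin through the β-lactamase (AmpR) gene and its native promoter. The remaining annotated backbone elements are pUC/pBR322-derived remnants: fragments of rop, bom and lacI, together with a CAP binding site, lac promoter and lac operator that lie next to a partial pUC18/19 multiple cloning site.

The payload is a green fluorescent protein coding sequence, annotated as an Aequorea victoria GFP variant, followed by a 598 bp 3' untranslated region from the Strongyloides stercoralis era-1 gene, cloned between EcoRI and EagI sites that were both preserved. The 3' UTR itself is not called out in the feature table, but the unannotated stretch immediately downstream of the GFP reading frame is consistent with its expected position. No eukaryotic promoter drives GFP. The polylinker upstream of the reporter is where a candidate promoter would be expected to go, giving a fusion whose transcript terminates in a parasite-derived 3' UTR.

According to the depositor's notes and the associated publications, endogenous non-coding control elements are needed for successful transgene expression in S. stercoralis. This plasmid therefore serves as a base vector for building cell- and tissue-specific GFP reporters that share the common era-1 3' UTR in this parasitic nematode. The deposited sequence is 4,230 nt, shorter than the sum of the listed backbone and insert sizes; the record does not explain this difference.
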