Addgene plasmid #14910: pAJ03
Depositing lab: James Lok. Depositing organization: University of Pennsylvania. Publication: Strongyloides stercoralis: cell- and tissue-specific transgene expression and co-transformation with vector constructs incorporating a common multifunctional 3' UTR. Junio AB, Li X, Massey HC, Nolan TJ, Todd Lamitina S, Sundaram MV, Lok JB. Exp Parasitol. 2008 Feb . 118(2):253-65. 10.1016/j.exppara.2007.08.018 PubMed 17945217.
Backbone
  Vector backbone: pPD95.79
  Backbone manufacturer: Andrew Fire
  Backbone size w/o insert (bp): 4498
  Vector type: Worm Expression
Growth in bacteria
  Bacterial resistance: Ampicillin, 100 μg/mL
  Growth temperature: 37°C
  Growth strain: DH5alpha
  Copy number: Unknown
Gene/Insert
  Gene/Insert name: strongyloides stercoralis era-1 3' UTR (alt name: era-1 3' UTR)
  Species: S. stercoralis (nematode)
  Insert size (bp): 598
  GenBank ID: DQ333399
  Tag / fusion protein: Ss era-1 3' UTR
  Cloning method: Restriction Enzyme; 5′ cloning site EcoRI (not destroyed); 3′ cloning site EagI (not destroyed)
  Sequencing primers: 5′ M13 forward
Terms and licenses: Academic/Nonprofit Terms; Industry Terms: Not Available to Industry
Depositor comments: Promoterless gfp expression construct with era-1 3' UTR. See Fire Lab C. elegans Vector Kit 1995 Documetation. PAPER:Int J Parasitol. 2006 May 31;36(6):671-9. Epub 2006 Feb 7 Successful transgenesis of the parasitic nematode Strongyloides stercoralis requires endogenous non-coding control elements.
How to cite: pAJ03 was a gift from James Lok (Addgene plasmid # 14910 ; http://n2t.net/addgene:14910 ; RRID:Addgene_14910)
